Addgene plasmid #64597: pcDNA3-Ii-OVA.II
Purpose: Expression of invariant chain fused to chicken ovalbumin 315-353 amino acids as model antigen for study of MHC class II presentation
Depositing lab: Sandra Diebold & Martin Zenke. Depositing organization: Max-Delbrueck-Centrum fuer Molekulare Medizin (MDC). Publication: MHC class II presentation of endogenously expressed antigens by transfected dendritic cells. Diebold SS, Cotten M, Koch N, Zenke M. Gene Ther. 2001 Mar;8(6):487-93. 10.1038/sj.gt.3301433 PubMed 11313828.
Backbone
  Vector backbone: pcDNA3
  Backbone manufacturer: Invitrogen
  Total vector size (bp): 6827
  Vector type: Mammalian Expression
  Selectable markers: Neomycin (select with G418)
Growth in bacteria
  Bacterial resistance: Ampicillin, 100 μg/mL
  Growth temperature: 37°C
  Growth strain: DH5alpha
  Copy number: Unknown
Gene/Insert
  Gene/Insert name: Ovalbumin
  Species: G. gallus (chicken)
  Mutation: Only amino acids 315-353 (class II epitopes)
  Promoter: CMV
  Tag / fusion protein: Invariant chain (N terminal on insert)
  Cloning method: Restriction Enzyme; 5′ cloning site EcoRI (not destroyed); 3′ cloning site EcoRI (not destroyed)
  Sequencing primers: 5′ CMV Forward; 3′ BGH-rev
Terms and licenses: Academic/Nonprofit Terms; Industry Terms: Not Available to Industry
How to cite: pcDNA3-Ii-OVA.II was a gift from Sandra Diebold & Martin Zenke (Addgene plasmid # 64597 ; http://n2t.net/addgene:64597 ; RRID:Addgene_64597)
