[The description below was written by a language model from this plasmid's Addgene catalogue record and pLannotate feature annotations shown in this document.]
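Description:
pcDNA3-Ii-OVA.II is a mammalian expression plasmid of about 6.8 kb built on the pcDNA3 backbone. It drives expression of a fusion between the MHC class II-associated invariant chain (Ii, CD74) and a short segment of chicken ovalbumin. The backbone is propagated in E. coli through a high-copy ColE1/pUC-type origin and an ampicillin resistance gene (β-lactamase under its own promoter), and it also carries an f1 origin for single-stranded DNA production. For selection in mammalian cells, a neomycin phosphotransferase gene sits between the SV40 early promoter/enhancer and an SV40 polyadenylation signal, allowing G418 selection of stable transfectants. Small annotated fragments, such as the lac promoter/operator remnants, a ble fragment, a bom fragment and a short HIV-1 LTR-like match, appear to be backbone leftovers or incidental hits rather than functional parts.

The expression cassette uses the human CMV immediate early enhancer and promoter and ends at the bovine growth hormone polyadenylation signal. T7 and SP6 phage promoters flank the cloning region. The insert was cloned between EcoRI sites. In the feature table, its coding region is a Cd74 sequence matching the mouse protein, followed directly by an ovalbumin fragment. The catalogue entry describes this fragment as amino acids 315–353, which contain the class II epitopes, with invariant chain at the N terminus of the fusion. Invariant chain normally escorts class II molecules into the endosomal pathway, so fusing it to the antigen is expected to direct an endogenously expressed protein toward class II loading compartments. According to the record, the plasmid serves as a model antigen construct for studying MHC class II presentation, and the associated work used transfected dendritic cells.
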