Features (pLannotate 1.2.2; 22 found; start..end, strand, type, name):
     36..80      -  misc_feature   bom (fragment): basis of mobility region from pBR322
    235..614     +  enhancer       CMV enhancer: human cytomegalovirus immediate early enhancer
    615..818     +  promoter       CMV promoter: human cytomegalovirus (CMV) immediate early promoter
    814..847     +  LTR            5' LTR (truncated) (fragment): truncated 5' long terminal repeat (LTR) from HIV-1
    863..881     +  promoter       T7 promoter: promoter for bacteriophage T7 RNA polymerase
    993..1637    +  CDS            Cd74 (fragment): HG2A_MOUSE - Also known as Ii From Mus musculus (Mouse).
   1635..1756    +  CDS            ovalbumin (fragment): chicken ovalbumin
   2373..2391    -  promoter       SP6 promoter: promoter for bacteriophage SP6 RNA polymerase
   2417..2641    +  polyA_signal   bGH poly(A) signal: bovine growth hormone polyadenylation signal
   2645..2666    +  promoter       SV40 promoter (fragment): SV40 enhancer and early promoter
   2687..3115    +  rep_origin     f1 ori (sequence partly withheld): f1 bacteriophage origin of replication; arrow indicates direction of (+) strand synthesis
   3129..3459    +  promoter       SV40 promoter: SV40 enhancer and early promoter
   3526..4317    +  CDS            neo: KKA2_KLEPN - Also known as kan, nptII. Experimental evidence at protein level: Swiss-Prot protein existence level 1. Resistance to kanamycin, neomycin, paromomycin, ribostamycin, butirosin and gentamicin B. From Klebsiella pneumoniae.
   4341..4499    +  CDS            ble (fragment): BLE_KLEPN - Experimental evidence at protein level: Swiss-Prot protein existence level 1. Binding protein with a strong affinity to the bleomycin family of antibiotics. Binds to CL990; an antimitotic-antibiotic compound. From Klebsiella pneumoniae.
   4494..4615    +  polyA_signal   SV40 poly(A) signal: SV40 polyadenylation signal
   4688..4704    -  protein_bind   lac operator: The lac repressor binds to the lac operator to inhibit transcription in E. coli. This inhibition can be relieved by adding lactose or isopropyl-β-D-thiogalactopyranoside (IPTG). lac repressor encoded by lacI
   4712..4742    -  promoter       lac promoter: promoter for the E. coli lac operon
   4757..4778    -  protein_bind   CAP binding site: CAP binding activates transcription in the presence of cAMP. E. coli catabolite activator protein
   4791..4883    -  CDS            lacI (fragment): lac repressor; lacI; The lac repressor binds to the lac operator to inhibit transcription in E. coli. This inhibition can be relieved by adding lactose or isopropyl-β-D-thiogalactopyranoside (IPTG).
   5066..5654    -  rep_origin     ori: high-copy-number ColE1/pMB1/pBR322/pUC origin of replication
   5825..6685    -  CDS            AmpR: β-lactamase; bla; confers resistance to ampicillin, carbenicillin, and related antibiotics
   6686..6790    -  promoter       AmpR promoter: bla
>Addgene plasmid #64597 | pcDNA3-Ii-OVA.II | depositor full sequence | sequence record 118016 | pcDNA3-Ii-OVA.II sequence 6821 bps
GACGGATCGGGAGATCTCCCGATCCCCTATGGTCGACTCTCAGTACAATCTGCTCTGATGCCGCATAGTT
AAGCCAGTATCTGCTCCCTGCTTGTGTGTTGGAGGTCGCTGAGTAGTGCGCGAGCAAAATTTAAGCTACA
ACAAGGCAAGGCTTGACCGACAATTGCATGAAGAATCTGCTTAGGGTTAGGCGTTTTGCGCTGCTTCGCG
ATGTACGGGCCAGATATACGCGTTGACATTGATTATTGACTAGTTATTAATAGTAATCAATTACGGGGTC
ATTAGTTCATAGCCCATATATGGAGTTCCGCGTTACATAACTTACGGTAAATGGCCCGCCTGGCTGACCG
CCCAACGACCCCCGCCCATTGACGTCAATAATGACGTATGTTCCCATAGTAACGCCAATAGGGACTTTCC
ATTGACGTCAATGGGTGGACTATTTACGGTAAACTGCCCACTTGGCAGTACATCAAGTGTATCATATGCC
AAGTACGCCCCCTATTGACGTCAATGACGGTAAATGGCCCGCCTGGCATTATGCCCAGTACATGACCTTA
TGGGACTTTCCTACTTGGCAGTACATCTACGTATTAGTCATCGCTATTACCATGGTGATGCGGTTTTGGC
AGTACATCAATGGGCGTGGATAGCGGTTTGACTCACGGGGATTTCCAAGTCTCCACCCCATTGACGTCAA
TGGGAGTTTGTTTTGGCACCAAAATCAACGGGACTTTCCAAAATGTCGTAACAACTCCGCCCCATTGACG
CAAATGGGCGGTAGGCGTGTACGGTGGGAGGTCTATATAAGCAGAGCTCTCTGGCTAACTAGAGAACCCA
CTGCTTACTGGCTTATCGAAATTAATACGACTCACTATAGGGAGACCCAAGCTTGGTACCGAGCTCGGAT
CCACTAGTAACGGCCGCCAGTGTGCTGGAATTCCCTGCTGCTGCTGCTGCTGCTGCTGTGGGAAAAACTA
GAGATTAGAGCCATGGATGACCAACGCGACCTCATCTCTAACCATGAGCAATTGCCCATACTGGGCAACC
GCCCTAGAGAGCCAGAAAGGTGCAGCCGTGGAGCTCTGTACACCGGTGTTTCTGTCCTGGTGGCTCTGCT
CTTGGCTGGGCAGGCCACTACTGCTTACTTCCTGTACCAGCAACAGGGCCGCCTAGACAAGCTGACCATC
ACCTCCCAGAACCTGCAACTGGAGAGCCTTCGCATGAAGCTTCCGAAATCTGCCAAACCTGTGAGCCAGA
TGCGGATGGCTACTCCCTTGCTGATGCGTCCAATGTCCATGGATAACATGCTCCTTGGGCCTGTGAAGAA
CGTTACCAAGTACGGCAACATGACCCAGGACCATGTGATGCATCTGCTCACGAGGTCTGGACCCCTGGAG
TACCCGCAGCTGAAGGGGACCTTCCCAGAGAATCTGAAGCATCTTAAGAACTCCATGGATGGCGTGAACT
GGAAGATCTTCGAGAGCTGGATGAAGCAGTGGCTCTTGTTTGAGATGAGCAAGAACTCCCTGGAGGAGAA
GAAGCCCACAGAGGCTCCACCTAAAGAGCCACTGGACATGGAAGACCTATCTTCTGGCCTGGGAGTGACC
AGGCAGGAACTGGGTCAAGTCACCCTGTGTGGCATCTCCTCAGCAGAGAGCCTGAAGATATCTCAAGCTG
TCCATGCAGCACATGCAGAAATCAATGAAGCAGGCAGAGAGGTGGTAGGGTCAGCAGAGGCTGGAGTGGA
TGCTGCCACCCTGTGAAGACAGAGGCCAGCTCTGCACAGCAGCAGCGCCCCCTGCTCTCCTGTGCCTCAG
CCCTTCTTATGTTCCCTGATGTCACACCCCACTTCCCGTCTCCCTGCACCCTGGGGCTTGAGACTGGTGT
CTGTTTCATCGTCCCAGGACACGGCAAATGAAGTCAGAACAGAAGGAGGACGCTGGAGGGCCTTGCTGGC
ACCGCATCTAAAGGGAACCCCCATTTCTGACCCATTAGTAGTCTTGAATGTGGGGCTCTGAGATAAAGGC
CCGCAGACAGGGACAAGGGATGCCCTACCCTTAACCTAGGCTGGACACATTTGCTGCCTTCTCCTCAAGG
AAGAAGAACCCAAGCCCCTCCTCCCAGTAACCCCTCCTCACATCCTGCCACCCCCCCTCAAGCCCCACCC
CCTTTCAGGTTCCTTGCTCAGCCAAGCTTGTCAGCAGCCTGTAGGATCATGGTTCAAGTGACAATAAAGG
AAGAAAGTAGAAAAAAAAAAAAAAAAAAAAAAAAAAAAAAAAAAAAAAAAAAAAAAAAAAAAAAAAAAAA
GGGAATTCTGCAGATATCCATCACACTGGCGGCCGCTCGAGCATGCATCTAGAGGGCCCTATTCTATAGT
GTCACCTAAATGCTAGAGCTCGCTGATCAGCCTCGACTGTGCCTTCTAGTTGCCAGCCATCTGTTGTTTG
CCCCTCCCCCGTGCCTTCCTTGACCCTGGAAGGTGCCACTCCCACTGTCCTTTCCTAATAAAATGAGGAA
ATTGCATCGCATTGTCTGAGTAGGTGTCATTCTATTCTGGGGGGTGGGGTGGGGCAGGACAGCAAGGGGG
AGGATTGGGAAGACAATAGCAGGCATGCTGGGGATGCGGTGGGCTCTATGGCTTCTGAGGCGGAAAGAAC
CAGCTGGGGCTCTAGGGGGTATCCCC
[124 nt withheld, positions 2687-2810]
C
[32 nt withheld, positions 2812-2843]
CA
[57 nt withheld, positions 2846-2902]
A
[49 nt withheld, positions 2904-2952]
CCTTTGACGTTGGAGTCCACGTTCTTT
[37 nt withheld, positions 2980-3016]
ACCCTATCTCGGTCTATTCTTTTGATTTATAAGGGATTTTGGGGATTTCGGCCTATTGGTTAAAAAATGA
GCTGATTTAACAAAAATTTAACGCGAATTAATTCTGTGGAATGTGTGTCAGTTAGGGTGTGGAAAGTCCC
CAGGCTCCCCAGGCAGGCAGAAGTATGCAAAGCATGCATCTCAATTAGTCAGCAACCAGGTGTGGAAAGT
CCCCAGGCTCCCCAGCAGGCAGAAGTATGCAAAGCATGCATCTCAATTAGTCAGCAACCATAGTCCCGCC
CCTAACTCCGCCCATCCCGCCCCTAACTCCGCCCAGTTCCGCCCATTCTCCGCCCCATGGCTGACTAATT
TTTTTTATTTATGCAGAGGCCGAGGCCGCCTCTGCCTCTGAGCTATTCCAGAAGTAGTGAGGAGGCTTTT
TTGGAGGCCTAGGCTTTTGCAAAAAGCTCCCGGGAGCTTGTATATCCATTTTCGGATCTGATCAAGAGAC
AGGATGAGGATCGTTTCGCATGATTGAACAAGATGGATTGCACGCAGGTTCTCCGGCCGCTTGGGTGGAG
AGGCTATTCGGCTATGACTGGGCACAACAGACAATCGGCTGCTCTGATGCCGCCGTGTTCCGGCTGTCAG
CGCAGGGGCGCCCGGTTCTTTTTGTCAAGACCGACCTGTCCGGTGCCCTGAATGAACTGCAGGACGAGGC
AGCGCGGCTATCGTGGCTGGCCACGACGGGCGTTCCTTGCGCAGCTGTGCTCGACGTTGTCACTGAAGCG
GGAAGGGACTGGCTGCTATTGGGCGAAGTGCCGGGGCAGGATCTCCTGTCATCTCACCTTGCTCCTGCCG
AGAAAGTATCCATCATGGCTGATGCAATGCGGCGGCTGCATACGCTTGATCCGGCTACCTGCCCATTCGA
CCACCAAGCGAAACATCGCATCGAGCGAGCACGTACTCGGATGGAAGCCGGTCTTGTCGATCAGGATGAT
CTGGACGAAGAGCATCAGGGGCTCGCGCCAGCCGAACTGTTCGCCAGGCTCAAGGCGCGCATGCCCGACG
GCGAGGATCTCGTCGTGACCCATGGCGATGCCTGCTTGCCGAATATCATGGTGGAAAATGGCCGCTTTTC
TGGATTCATCGACTGTGGCCGGCTGGGTGTGGCGGACCGCTATCAGGACATAGCGTTGGCTACCCGTGAT
ATTGCTGAAGAGCTTGGCGGCGAATGGGCTGACCGCTTCCTCGTGCTTTACGGTATCGCCGCTCCCGATT
CGCAGCGCATCGCCTTCTATCGCCTTCTTGACGAGTTCTTCTGAGCGGGACTCTGGGGTTCGAAATGACC
GACCAAGCGACGCCCAACCTGCCATCACGAGATTTCGATTCCACCGCCGCCTTCTATGAAAGGTTGGGCT
TCGGAATCGTTTTCCGGGACGCCGGCTGGATGATCCTCCAGCGCGGGGATCTCATGCTGGAGTTCTTCGC
CCACCCCAACTTGTTTATTGCAGCTTATAATGGTTACAAATAAAGCAATAGCATCACAAATTTCACAAAT
AAAGCATTTTTTTCACTGCATTCTAGTTGTGGTTTGTCCAAACTCATCAATGTATCTTATCATGTCTGTA
TACCGTCGACCTCTAGCTAGAGCTTGGCGTAATCATGGTCATAGCTGTTTCCTGTGTGAAATTGTTATCC
GCTCACAATTCCACACAACATACGAGCCGGAAGCATAAAGTGTAAAGCCTGGGGTGCCTAATGAGTGAGC
TAACTCACATTAATTGCGTTGCGCTCACTGCCCGCTTTCCAGTCGGGAAACCTGTCGTGCCAGCTGCATT
AATGAATCGGCCAACGCGCGGGGAGAGGCGGTTTGCGTATTGGGCGCTCTTCCGCTTCCTCGCTCACTGA
CTCGCTGCGCTCGGTCGTTCGGCTGCGGCGAGCGGTATCAGCTCACTCAAAGGCGGTAATACGGTTATCC
ACAGAATCAGGGGATAACGCAGGAAAGAACATGTGAGCAAAAGGCCAGCAAAAGGCCAGGAACCGTAAAA
AGGCCGCGTTGCTGGCGTTTTTCCATAGGCTCCGCCCCCCTGACGAGCATCACAAAAATCGACGCTCAAG
TCAGAGGTGGCGAAACCCGACAGGACTATAAAGATACCAGGCGTTTCCCCCTGGAAGCTCCCTCGTGCGC
TCTCCTGTTCCGACCCTGCCGCTTACCGGATACCTGTCCGCCTTTCTCCCTTCGGGAAGCGTGGCGCTTT
CTCAATGCTCACGCTGTAGGTATCTCAGTTCGGTGTAGGTCGTTCGCTCCAAGCTGGGCTGTGTGCACGA
ACCCCCCGTTCAGCCCGACCGCTGCGCCTTATCCGGTAACTATCGTCTTGAGTCCAACCCGGTAAGACAC
GACTTATCGCCACTGGCAGCAGCCACTGGTAACAGGATTAGCAGAGCGAGGTATGTAGGCGGTGCTACAG
AGTTCTTGAAGTGGTGGCCTAACTACGGCTACACTAGAAGGACAGTATTTGGTATCTGCGCTCTGCTGAA
GCCAGTTACCTTCGGAAAAAGAGTTGGTAGCTCTTGATCCGGCAAACAAACCACCGCTGGTAGCGGTGGT
TTTTTTGTTTGCAAGCAGCAGATTACGCGCAGAAAAAAAGGATCTCAAGAAGATCCTTTGATCTTTTCTA
CGGGGTCTGACGCTCAGTGGAACGAAAACTCACGTTAAGGGATTTTGGTCATGAGATTATCAAAAAGGAT
CTTCACCTAGATCCTTTTAAATTAAAAATGAAGTTTTAAATCAATCTAAAGTATATATGAGTAAACTTGG
TCTGACAGTTACCAATGCTTAATCAGTGAGGCACCTATCTCAGCGATCTGTCTATTTCGTTCATCCATAG
TTGCCTGACTCCCCGTCGTGTAGATAACTACGATACGGGAGGGCTTACCATCTGGCCCCAGTGCTGCAAT
GATACCGCGAGACCCACGCTCACCGGCTCCAGATTTATCAGCAATAAACCAGCCAGCCGGAAGGGCCGAG
CGCAGAAGTGGTCCTGCAACTTTATCCGCCTCCATCCAGTCTATTAATTGTTGCCGGGAAGCTAGAGTAA
GTAGTTCGCCAGTTAATAGTTTGCGCAACGTTGTTGCCATTGCTACAGGCATCGTGGTGTCACGCTCGTC
GTTTGGTATGGCTTCATTCAGCTCCGGTTCCCAACGATCAAGGCGAGTTACATGATCCCCCATGTTGTGC
AAAAAAGCGGTTAGCTCCTTCGGTCCTCCGATCGTTGTCAGAAGTAAGTTGGCCGCAGTGTTATCACTCA
TGGTTATGGCAGCACTGCATAATTCTCTTACTGTCATGCCATCCGTAAGATGCTTTTCTGTGACTGGTGA
GTACTCAACCAAGTCATTCTGAGAATAGTGTATGCGGCGACCGAGTTGCTCTTGCCCGGCGTCAATACGG
GATAATACCGCGCCACATAGCAGAACTTTAAAAGTGCTCATCATTGGAAAACGTTCTTCGGGGCGAAAAC
TCTCAAGGATCTTACCGCTGTTGAGATCCAGTTCGATGTAACCCACTCGTGCACCCAACTGATCTTCAGC
ATCTTTTACTTTCACCAGCGTTTCTGGGTGAGCAAAAACAGGAAGGCAAAATGCCGCAAAAAAGGGAATA
AGGGCGACACGGAAATGTTGAATACTCATACTCTTCCTTTTTCAATATTATTGAAGCATTTATCAGGGTT
ATTGTCTCATGAGCGGATACATATTTGAATGTATTTAGAAAAATAAACAAATAGGGGTTCCGCGCACATT
TCCCCGAAAAGTGCCACCTGACGTC
