>Addgene plasmid #64597 | pcDNA3-Ii-OVA.II | addgene partial sequence | sequence record 113769 | CMV-F 5'-CGCAAATGGGCGGTAGGCGTG-3'
CTAACTAGAGAACCCACTGCTTACTGGCTTATCGAAATTAATACGACTCACTATAGGGAGACCCAAGCTT
GGTACCGAGCTCGGATCCACTAGTAACGGCCGCCAGTGTGCTGGAATTCCCTGCTGCTGCTGCTGCTGCT
GCTGTGGGAAAAACTAGAGATTAGAGCCATGGATGACCAACGCGACCTCATCTCTAACCATGAGCAATTG
CCCATACTGGGCAACCGCCCTAGAGAGCCAGAAAGGTGCAGCCGTGGAGCTCTGTACACCGGTGTTTCTG
TCCTGGTGGCTCTGCTCTTGGCTGGGCAGGCCACTACTGCTTACTTCCTGTACCAGCAACAGGGCCGCCT
AGACAAGCTGACCATCACCTCCCAGAACCTGCAACTGGAGAGCCTTCGCATGAAGCTTCCGAAATCTGCC
AAACCTGTGAGCCAGATGCGGATGGCTACTCCCTTGCTGATGCGTCCAATGTCCATGGATAACATGCTCC
TTGGGCCTGTGAAGAACGTTACCAAGTACGGCAACATGACCCAGGACCATGTGATGCATCTGCTCACGAG
GTCTGGACCCCTGGAGTACCCGCAGCTGAAGGGGACCTTCCCAGAGAATCTGAAGCATCTTAAGAACTCC
ATGGATGGCGTGAACTGGAAGATCTTCGAGAGCTGGATGAAGCAGTGGCTCTTGTTTGAGATGAGCAAGA
ACTCCCTGGAGGAGAAGAAGCCCACAGAGGCTCCACCTAAAGAGCCACTGGACATGGAAGACCTATCTTC
TGGCCTGGGAGTGACCAGGCAGGAACTGGGTCAAGTCACCCTGTGTGGCATCTCCTCAGCAGAGAGCCTG
AAGATATCTCAAGCTG
